Addgene plasmid #17239: pBabe HA human Bmf
Depositing lab: Joan Brugge. Depositing organization: Harvard Medical School. Publication: Functional role and oncogene-regulated expression of the BH3-only factor Bmf in mammary epithelial anoikis and morphogenesis. Schmelzle T, Mailleux AA, Overholtzer M, Carroll JS, Solimini NL, Lightcap ES, Veiby OP, Brugge JS. Proc Natl Acad Sci U S A. 2007 Mar 6. 104(10):3787-92. 10.1073/pnas.0700115104 PubMed 17360431.
Backbone
  Vector backbone: pBabe-neo
  Backbone manufacturer: Available from Addgene (#1767)
  Backbone size w/o insert (bp): 5330
  Vector type: Mammalian Expression, Retroviral
  Selectable markers: Neomycin (select with G418)
Growth in bacteria
  Bacterial resistance: Ampicillin, 100 μg/mL
  Growth temperature: 37°C
  Growth strain: DH5alpha
  Copy number: High Copy
Gene/Insert
  Gene/Insert name: Bmf (alt name: Bcl2 modifying factor)
  Species: H. sapiens (human)
  Insert size (bp): 550
  Entrez Gene: BMF
  Tag / fusion protein: HA (N terminal on insert)
  Cloning method: Restriction Enzyme; 5′ cloning site BamHI (unknown if destroyed); 3′ cloning site EcoRI (unknown if destroyed)
  Sequencing primers: 5′ pBABE 5'
Terms and licenses: Academic/Nonprofit Terms; Industry Terms: Not Available to Industry
How to cite: pBabe HA human Bmf was a gift from Joan Brugge (Addgene plasmid # 17239 ; http://n2t.net/addgene:17239 ; RRID:Addgene_17239)
