[The description below was written by a language model from this plasmid's Addgene catalogue record.]
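Description:
pBabe HA human Bmf is a retroviral mammalian expression plasmid built on the pBabe-neo backbone (about 5.3 kb without insert). It is maintained in E. coli as a high-copy plasmid under ampicillin selection. For mammalian cells it carries a neomycin resistance marker, so transduced or transfected populations can be selected with G418. As a pBabe-family vector, it is designed to be introduced into a retroviral packaging cell line to produce replication-defective virus, which then integrates the expression cassette stably into the genome of dividing target cells. No feature table is provided, so the promoters and viral elements are not itemised. In pBabe vectors generally, the insert is transcribed from the Moloney murine leukemia virus 5′ LTR, while the drug marker is driven by a separate internal promoter.

The payload is the human BMF coding sequence (Bcl2 modifying factor), an insert of roughly 550 bp cloned between the BamHI and EcoRI sites. It carries an HA epitope tag at its N terminus. Bmf is a BH3-only, pro-apoptotic member of the Bcl-2 family, and the HA tag allows the exogenous protein to be detected or immunoprecipitated with anti-HA antibodies and distinguished from endogenous Bmf. The associated publication concerns Bmf's role and oncogene-regulated expression in mammary epithelial anoikis and morphogenesis. This suggests the construct's use for stable ectopic expression of tagged Bmf in epithelial cells, to examine its effects on detachment-induced cell death and related processes.
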