>Addgene plasmid #17239 | pBabe HA human Bmf | addgene partial sequence | sequence record 22960 | 17239 with pBABE5'
TGTACCCCTACGACGTGCCCGACTACGCCGAGCCATCTCAGTGTGTGGAGGAGCTGGAGGATGATGTGTT
CCAACCAGAGGATGGGGAGCCGGTGACCCAACCCGGGAGCTTGCTCTCTGCTGACCTGTTTGCCCAGAGC
CTACTGGACTGCCCCCTCAGCCGACTTCAGCTCTTCCCTCTCACCCACTGCTGTGGCCCTGGCCTTCGAC
CCACCAGCCAGGAAGACAAAGCTACCCAGACTCTCAGCCCAGCCTCCCCCAGCCAAGGTGTCATGCTGCC
TTGTGGGGTGACTGAGGAACCCCAGCGACTCTTTTATGGCAATGCTGGCTATCGGCTTCCTCTCCCTGCC
AGTTTCCCAGCAGTCTTGCCCATTGGGGAGCAGCCCCCCGAAGGGCAGTGGCAACATCAAGCAGAGGTAC
AGATTGCCCGAAAGCTTCAGTGCATTGCAGACCAGTTCCACCGGCTTCATGTGCAGCAACACCAGCAGAA
CCAAAATCGTGTGTGGTGGCAGATCCTCCTCTTCCTGCACAACCTTGCTTTGAATGGAGAAGAGAACAGG
AACGGGGCAGGCCCTAGGTGAGAATTCGCCAGCACAGTGGTCGACCCTGTGGAATGTGTGTCAGTTAGGG
TGTGGAAAGTCCCCAGGCTCCCCAGCAGGCAGAAGTATGCAAAGCATGCATCTCAATTAGTCAGCAACCA
GGTGTGGAAAGTCCCCAGGCTCCCCAGCAGGCAGAAGTATGCAAAGCATGCATCTCAATTAGTCAGCAAC
CATAGTCCCGCCCCTAACTCCGCCCATCCCGCCCCTAACTCCGCCCAGTTCCGCCCATTCTCGCCC
